>Addgene plasmid #123014 | Cr | addgene full sequence | sequence record 248869 | Addgene NGS Result
TAATACGACTCACTATAGGGCGAATTGGGCCCGACGTCGCATGCTCCCGGCCGCCATGGCGGCCGCGGGA
ATTCGATTGATGGGTCGGGGGACGGGACGACGACAGCTACAGTATTAGCACAAAAAATGATTCATAAAGG
ATTTCAGTTTGTTAATTCTGGTGCTAAAGCTGTTTCTATTAAAGAAGGTATTATGAGAGCTTCCCAAGAA
GTAGTATCAAAACTGTTAGCTAAATCAAAACCTGTCGAAACACAAAGTGATATTGAAAACGTAGCAACTA
TTTCTTCTGGTCAAAAAGATATAGGCCGTATTATAGCTTCGGCAATGGAAAAAGTTACTAAAAAAGGTGT
TATTAACGTAGATGAATCTAAAGGATTTGAAACTGAACTTGAAGTAGTAAAAGGTTTGAAATATGATAAA
GGTTATATTTCTCCTCATTTTGTCACCAACAAAGAAAATATGTCTGTAGAATTTGAACAAGCTTCAGTAT
TAGTTACAGATCATAAAATTAGTAATTTACAAGAAATTCGTTCTATTTTAGAAGATGTAGTAAAAAATTC
TACTCCTTTACTTATTATTGCTGCTTCTTTTGAAAATGACGTTATAGGTGCTTTAGTTTTTAATAAAATT
AGCGGAGTATTTAATGTAGTTGCTACTGATGCCCCTGGTTTTGGCGACAACAAATCACTAGTGAATTCGC
GGCCGCCTGCAGGTCGACCATATGGGAGAGCTCCCAACGCGTTGGATGCATAGCTTGAGTATTCTATAGT
GTCACCTAAATAGCTTGGCGTAATCATGGTCATAGCTGTTTCCTGTGTGAAATTGTTATCCGCTCACAAT
TCCACACAACATACGAGCCGGAAGCATAAAGTGTAAAGCCTGGGGTGCCTAATGAGTGAGCTAACTCACA
TTAATTGCGTTGCGCTCACTGCCCGCTTTCCAGTCGGGAAACCTGTCGTGCCAGCTGCATTAATGAATCG
GCCAACGCGCGGGGAGAGGCGGTTTGCGTATTGGGCGCTCTTCCGCTTCCTCGCTCACTGACTCGCTGCG
CTCGGTCGTTCGGCTGCGGCGAGCGGTATCAGCTCACTCAAAGGCGGTAATACGGTTATCCACAGAATCA
GGGGATAACGCAGGAAAGAACATGTGAGCAAAAGGCCAGCAAAAGGCCAGGAACCGTAAAAAGGCCGCGT
TGCTGGCGTTTTTCCATAGGCTCCGCCCCCCTGACGAGCATCACAAAAATCGACGCTCAAGTCAGAGGTG
GCGAAACCCGACAGGACTATAAAGATACCAGGCGTTTCCCCCTGGAAGCTCCCTCGTGCGCTCTCCTGTT
CCGACCCTGCCGCTTACCGGATACCTGTCCGCCTTTCTCCCTTCGGGAAGCGTGGCGCTTTCTCATAGCT
CACGCTGTAGGTATCTCAGTTCGGTGTAGGTCGTTCGCTCCAAGCTGGGCTGTGTGCACGAACCCCCCGT
TCAGCCCGACCGCTGCGCCTTATCCGGTAACTATCGTCTTGAGTCCAACCCGGTAAGACACGACTTATCG
CCACTGGCAGCAGCCACTGGTAACAGGATTAGCAGAGCGAGGTATGTAGGCGGTGCTACAGAGTTCTTGA
AGTGGTGGCCTAACTACGGCTACACTAGAAGAACAGTATTTGGTATCTGCGCTCTGCTGAAGCCAGTTAC
CTTCGGAAAAAGAGTTGGTAGCTCTTGATCCGGCAAACAAACCACCGCTGGTAGCGGTGGTTTTTTTGTT
TGCAAGCAGCAGATTACGCGCAGAAAAAAAGGATCTCAAGAAGATCCTTTGATCTTTTCTACGGGGTCTG
ACGCTCAGTGGAACGAAAACTCACGTTAAGGGATTTTGGTCATGAGATTATCAAAAAGGATCTTCACCTA
GATCCTTTTAAATTAAAAATGAAGTTTTAAATCAATCTAAAGTATATATGAGTAAACTTGGTCTGACAGT
TACCAATGCTTAATCAGTGAGGCACCTATCTCAGCGATCTGTCTATTTCGTTCATCCATAGTTGCCTGAC
TCCCCGTCGTGTAGATAACTACGATACGGGAGGGCTTACCATCTGGCCCCAGTGCTGCAATGATACCGCG
AGACCCACGCTCACCGGCTCCAGATTTATCAGCAATAAACCAGCCAGCCGGAAGGGCCGAGCGCAGAAGT
GGTCCTGCAACTTTATCCGCCTCCATCCAGTCTATTAATTGTTGCCGGGAAGCTAGAGTAAGTAGTTCGC
CAGTTAATAGTTTGCGCAACGTTGTTGCCATTGCTACAGGCATCGTGGTGTCACGCTCGTCGTTTGGTAT
GGCTTCATTCAGCTCCGGTTCCCAACGATCAAGGCGAGTTACATGATCCCCCATGTTGTGCAAAAAAGCG
GTTAGCTCCTTCGGTCCTCCGATCGTTGTCAGAAGTAAGTTGGCCGCAGTGTTATCACTCATGGTTATGG
CAGCACTGCATAATTCTCTTACTGTCATGCCATCCGTAAGATGCTTTTCTGTGACTGGTGAGTACTCAAC
CAAGTCATTCTGAGAATAGTGTATGCGGCGACCGAGTTGCTCTTGCCCGGCGTCAATACGGGATAATACC
GCGCCACATAGCAGAACTTTAAAAGTGCTCATCATTGGAAAACGTTCTTCGGGGCGAAAACTCTCAAGGA
TCTTACCGCTGTTGAGATCCAGTTCGATGTAACCCACTCGTGCACCCAACTGATCTTCAGCATCTTTTAC
TTTCACCAGCGTTTCTGGGTGAGCAAAAACAGGAAGGCAAAATGCCGCAAAAAAGGGAATAAGGGCGACA
CGGAAATGTTGAATACTCATACTCTTCCTTTTTCAATATTATTGAAGCATTTATCAGGGTTATTGTCTCA
TGAGCGGATACATATTTGAATGTATTTAGAAAAATAAACAAATAGGGGTTCCGCGCACATTTCCCCGAAA
AGTGCCACCTGATGCGGTGTGAAATACCGCACAGATGCGTAAGGAGAAAATACCGCATCAGGAAATTGTA
AGCGTTAATATTTTGTTAAAATTCGCGTTAAATTTTTGTTAAATCAGCTCATTTTTTAACCAATAGGCCG
AAATCGGCAAAATCCCTTATAAATCAAAAGAATAGACCGAGATAGGGT
[37 nt withheld, positions 3129-3165]
AAAGAACGTGGACTCCAACGTCAAAGG
[49 nt withheld, positions 3193-3241]
T
[91 nt withheld, positions 3243-3333]
G
[124 nt withheld, positions 3335-3458]
CCATTCGCCATTCAGGCTGCGCAACTGTTGGGAAGGGCGATCGGTGCGGGCCTCTTCGCTATTACGCCAG
CTGGCGAAAGGGGGATGTGCTGCAAGGCGATTAAGTTGGGTAACGCCAGGGTTTTCCCAGTCACGACGTT
GTAAAACGACGGCCAGTGAATTG
Features (pLannotate 1.2.2; 13 found; start..end, strand, type, name):
      1..19      +  promoter       T7 promoter: promoter for bacteriophage T7 RNA polymerase
     79..696     +  CDS            groL (fragment): CH60_ACHLI - Also known as groEL From Acholeplasma laidlawii (strain PG-8A).
    763..781     -  promoter       SP6 promoter: promoter for bacteriophage SP6 RNA polymerase
    823..839     -  protein_bind   lac operator: The lac repressor binds to the lac operator to inhibit transcription in E. coli. This inhibition can be relieved by adding lactose or isopropyl-β-D-thiogalactopyranoside (IPTG). lac repressor encoded by lacI
    847..877     -  promoter       lac promoter: promoter for the E. coli lac operon
    892..913     -  protein_bind   CAP binding site: CAP binding activates transcription in the presence of cAMP. E. coli catabolite activator protein
    926..1018    -  CDS            lacI (fragment): lac repressor; lacI; The lac repressor binds to the lac operator to inhibit transcription in E. coli. This inhibition can be relieved by adding lactose or isopropyl-β-D-thiogalactopyranoside (IPTG).
   1201..1789    -  rep_origin     ori: high-copy-number ColE1/pMB1/pBR322/pUC origin of replication
   1960..2820    -  CDS            AmpR: β-lactamase; bla; confers resistance to ampicillin, carbenicillin, and related antibiotics
   2821..2925    -  promoter       AmpR promoter: bla
   2952..3002    +  misc_feature   bom (fragment): basis of mobility region from pBR322
   3030..3458    -  rep_origin     f1 ori (sequence partly withheld): f1 bacteriophage origin of replication; arrow indicates direction of (+) strand synthesis
   3462..3619    -  CDS            lacZα (fragment): LacZα fragment of β-galactosidase; lacZ fragment
