[The description below was written by a language model from this plasmid's Addgene catalogue record and pLannotate feature annotations shown in this document.]
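Description:
Cr is a small bacterial cloning plasmid (about 3.6 kb in the sequenced record) built on the commercial pGEM-T Easy T-vector. It carries a PCR-amplified fragment of the chaperonin-60 (cpn60, groEL/groL) gene from a phytoplasma. It is not an expression or delivery vector. The record classifies it as a molecular diagnostic assay control, and it is propagated in standard E. coli cloning strains. Replication relies on the high-copy ColE1/pUC-type origin, and selection is by ampicillin resistance from the β-lactamase gene under its own promoter. The backbone also has an f1 phage origin, which allows single-stranded DNA production.

The insert is the cpn60 "universal target", listed as 552 bp. This is a region of the chaperonin-60 gene commonly used as a barcode for identifying and typing bacteria. According to the depositor, it was introduced by T-vector (TA) cloning of a PCR product. In the feature table it appears as a groL fragment, annotated by similarity to the Acholeplasma laidlawii homologue. That annotated span is slightly longer than the stated insert size, and the record does not specify the phytoplasma strain or group beyond an alternative sequence identifier. The fragment sits in the multiple cloning region, which interrupts the lacZα coding sequence (the basis of blue/white screening). Opposing T7 and SP6 promoters flank it and could drive in vitro transcription of either strand. The lac promoter, operator and CAP site are ordinary backbone elements. The plasmid provides a defined, renewable template for use as a positive control or standard when developing molecular assays that detect phytoplasmas.
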