Addgene plasmid #123014: Cr
Purpose: contains the chaperonin-60 universal target from phytoplasma baceria; used as a control for development of molecular diagnostic assays
Depositing lab: Tim Dumonceaux. Depositing organization: Agriculture and Agri-Food Canada, Saskatoon, SK.
Backbone
  Vector backbone: pGEM-T Easy
  Backbone manufacturer: Promega
  Vector type: molecular diagnostic assay control
Growth in bacteria
  Bacterial resistance: Ampicillin, 100 μg/mL
  Growth temperature: 37°C
  Growth strain: DH5alpha
  Copy number: High Copy
Gene/Insert
  Gene/Insert name: chaperonin-60 universal target (alt name: KJ939989)
  Insert size (bp): 552
  Cloning method: Unknown
Terms and licenses: Academic/Nonprofit Terms; Industry Terms: Not Available to Industry
Depositor comments: Cloning method is T-vector cloning of a PCR product
How to cite: Cr was a gift from Tim Dumonceaux (Addgene plasmid # 123014 ; http://n2t.net/addgene:123014 ; RRID:Addgene_123014)
