>Addgene plasmid #123014 | Cr | depositor partial sequence | sequence record 234899 | cr
GCTACAGTATTAGCACAAAAAATGATTCATAAAGGATTTCAGTTTGTTAATTCTGGTGCTAAAGCTGTTT
CTATTAAAGAAGGTATTATGAGAGCTTCCCAAGAAGTAGTATCAAAACTGTTAGCTAAATCAAAACCTGT
CGAAACACAAAGTGATATTGAAAACGTAGCAACTATTTCTTCTGGTCAAAAAGATATAGGCCGTATTATA
GCTTCGGCAATGGAAAAAGTTACTAAAAAAGGTGTTATTAACGTAGATGAATCTAAAGGATTTGAAACTG
AACTTGAAGTAGTAAAAGGTTTGAAATATGATAAAGGTTATATTTCTCCTCATTTTGTCACCAACAAAGA
AAATATGTCTGTAGAATTTGAACAAGCTTCAGTATTAGTTACAGATCATAAAATTAGTAATTTACAAGAA
ATTCGTTCTATTTTAGAAGATGTAGTAAAAAATTCTACTCCTTTACTTATTATTGCTGCTTCTTTTGAAA
ATGACGTTATAGGTGCTTTAGTTTTTAATAAAATTAGCGGAGTATTTAATGTAGTTGCTACT
